>Addgene plasmid #205011 | pRvTUB-mEGFP-NLS | addgene full sequence | sequence record 405254 | Addgene NGS Result
CACCTGGGTCGATCGACATTGATTATTGACTAGTCAAAGCGTCGAGGGGAAAGCAGCTTCAGTGACCTGA
TACTGGTAGCAATCCCAGACGACGGCCAGCAGTGCATTTCTAGCACAAAACATCATGGTGAATATGTTCT
CACGAGAACATCACGGTTCAGAAATATGCTCGTAAACAAGGACATGCAGAATTACGCAAGTGGAACTTGC
CACATCACTTCGCCGCCACGTGCGATGCACGATCTTTATATTCAACTCACCTAATACTGCTCTCAGCACC
AGCGTGAAACCCAAACAAGAACCCGCCCGTCTTCTTATAAAAAGTCTTCCGGAATTTTCAGCATCACGAT
GTCCTCGCTCCCCTTCATACTCCCCGCAGCTTCCGGTTAGACCTACAATATACAAGTACTGAGTTAAGAG
GAGACGATGCAGACGTCTAGGACAGTAAAACCGTCCGATAGCATCGCTTGCAAGAACCCGCAGTTCTTTC
GACAGATTCGGAAGTCCGAAGAGGACCTTCTTGTTTTCTCACGAGAAAGAAAAGGTCTCCGCTACATACG
AACCGGAAACGCATATATGGACAATTTTAAACTTCAGGGAAATTGCGATTTCTTTGACCAGGTGGACACT
TCGGACTTTAGAGTTTAGTTTAAGACGATGTCAACCACACTTCCATCAGAGAGTATAGATTGGGCTATAC
TCTCTGCTTCCACTGTCGTCGGTGGAGTGGAATATAGACTGGAGGCCGGCCCACCAAGGCTGGCCTGTGG
TCGGTCAGGGCCAATCTAAGATACGCCGACCACTCGATGACTCAACTGTGAGTAATACACCGAATGACGC
ATACGGGTGTTTCCTATCTGACTGGCTAAGTGCAAACTTTGGCCTAGACAGCAGTCAGTGTGCCATTTCT
GCCGTAGCTCGGACGTTGAAAGATCCTTCTTTCTTGCTTTTGCCGCGTTGTCGACAACCCCTCGACATCT
TCGTAACGACCTTGTGGTAGTTCTCCGTTGAAGGACATCATCCCCCGCATCAACCATGGTGAGCAAGGGC
GAGGAGCTGTTCACCGGGGTGGTGCCCATCCTGGTCGAGCTGGACGGCGACGTAAACGGCCACAAGTTCA
GCGTGTCCGGCGAGGGCGAGGGCGATGCCACCTACGGCAAGCTGACCCTGAAGTTCATCTGCACCACCGG
CAAGCTGCCCGTGCCCTGGCCCACCCTCGTGACCACCCTGACCTACGGCGTGCAGTGCTTCAGCCGCTAC
CCCGACCACATGAAGCAGCACGACTTCTTCAAGTCCGCCATGCCCGAAGGCTACGTCCAGGAGCGCACCA
TCTTCTTCAAGGACGACGGCAACTACAAGACCCGCGCCGAGGTGAAGTTCGAGGGCGACACCCTGGTGAA
CCGCATCGAGCTGAAGGGCATCGACTTCAAGGAGGACGGCAACATCCTGGGGCACAAGCTGGAGTACAAC
TACAACAGCCACAACGTCTATATCATGGCCGACAAGCAGAAGAACGGCATCAAGGTGAACTTCAAGATCC
GCCACAACATCGAGGACGGCAGCGTGCAGCTCGCCGACCACTACCAGCAGAACACCCCCATCGGCGACGG
CCCCGTGCTGCTGCCCGACAACCACTACCTGAGCACCCAGTCCAAGCTTAGCAAAGACCCCAACGAGAAG
CGCGATCACATGGTCCTGCTGGAGTTCGTGACCGCCGCCGGGATCACTCTCGGCATGGACGAGCTGTCTA
GACCAAAGAAAAAGAGAAAAGTATAAGTATGGATGGACATGACAAACAAGCACTCTCTTCTTCCACCACA
GAACTATCCAGGCTGCTCATTTTTTATTGTGTCGTGTGCTTCTGACCAAGTTTTAAGCTCAGTCTGTCAT
CGGCCCATCTTTTTCTTCGTATCTTGTACTTTTTTTCAGCACAGGGTAGCCGCGATATTTATGGTTTTAT
CTACATAGATTGTGCCGTGTAAACTTCTGTCCTGGACTGAATAGACTGAATAAAATGTCTTGAAAATGCA
AGTTCTGTACTTTACAGAAGAGGAACGTGAGACTTCCCGAAATCTAGTACTGCACTTCCGCGCAAACGTA
TCCTGGCCATTTCTGCTCCCAGAAGCCCGCTACACACGACGACTGCTTCATGGTCTCCTAAGAGCCTGTA
ACCCGGGAGAAATATCAGTCTAAGCAGCTACCGAAACGTTCCCTGCTATAGTTTATCCCGTTTTACACTT
TCCCTTACACGGGTATGTATGTCACCGTGATCGCACGAGTGACGTCTTTCATGTCCTCGCTAGCAGGCAG
TACGCCTTCGGTTTCGGACAACCCAAACATCGAAGGACCTCCATCTAAAACAGAGACTGATGAACAGGAG
GGACGAACTACCGCGCGACCATGATATATCCTTCGAAAATCTTACCAAAGTGGAGCTTCCAAGGGCAGGC
TGATTTGGTGCCATTTGACAGGTAAAACACTCGTTCGTAGGGTTGCTGTACCCTCGATACAGTAAAGTCA
ATCTCTGTTCTCGATAATTTGACGAATGGGAGGACGATCGTCGCTCGAAGGGCAACAAACTATAGAGCAC
AGAGAAGCAGACGTAGGATAACCTTGAAGCGTCTGGAAGAGTAGTAGCGTACTCACCTGTGGTTCTTCCA
GTGAGCTATTCCATATACCCAGGTCGGACCGAATCTCCAGATTCTGATATCGATTTTTTTCAACATGCTT
TCGAAGCACCGTCGCGAACTGGGAGGTCGGCATGTCGAAAGTCAGTGGATCCGCTGCATTAATGAATCGG
CCAACGCGCGGGGAGAGGCGGTTTGCGTATTGGGCGCTCTTCCGCTTCCTCGCTCACTGACTCGCTGCGC
TCGGTCGTTCGGCTGCGGCGAGCGGTATCAGCTCACTCAAAGGCGGTAATACGGTTATCCACAGAATCAG
GGGATAACGCAGGAAAGAACATGTGAGCAAAAGGCCAGCAAAAGGCCAGGAACCGTAAAAAGGCCGCGTT
GCTGGCGTTTTTCCATAGGCTCCGCCCCCCTGACGAGCATCACAAAAATCGACGCTCAAGTCAGAGGTGG
CGAAACCCGACAGGACTATAAAGATACCAGGCGTTTCCCCCTGGAAGCTCCCTCGTGCGCTCTCCTGTTC
CGACCCTGCCGCTTACCGGATACCTGTCCGCCTTTCTCCCTTCGGGAAGCGTGGCGCTTTCTCATAGCTC
ACGCTGTAGGTATCTCAGTTCGGTGTAGGTCGTTCGCTCCAAGCTGGGCTGTGTGCACGAACCCCCCGTT
CAGCCCGACCGCTGCGCCTTATCCGGTAACTATCGTCTTGAGTCCAACCCGGTAAGACACGACTTATCGC
CACTGGCAGCAGCCACTGGTAACAGGATTAGCAGAGCGAGGTATGTAGGCGGTGCTACAGAGTTCTTGAA
GTGGTGGCCTAACTACGGCTACACTAGAAGAACAGTATTTGGTATCTGCGCTCTGCTGAAGCCAGTTACC
TTCGGAAAAAGAGTTGGTAGCTCTTGATCCGGCAAACAAACCACCGCTGGTAGCGGTGGTTTTTTTGTTT
GCAAGCAGCAGATTACGCGCAGAAAAAAAGGATCTCAAGAAGATCCTTTGATCTTTTCTACGGGGTCTGA
CGCTCAGTGGAACGAAAACTCACGTTAAGGGATTTTGGTCATGAGATTATCAAAAAGGATCTTCACCTAG
ATCCTTTTAAATTAAAAATGAAGTTTTAAATCAATCTAAAGTATATATGAGTAAACTTGGTCTGACAGTT
ACCAATGCTTAATCAGTGAGGCACCTATCTCAGCGATCTGTCTATTTCGTTCATCCATAGTTGCCTGACT
CCCCGTCGTGTAGATAACTACGATACGGGAGGGCTTACCATCTGGCCCCAGTGCTGCAATGATACCGCGA
GACCCACGCTCACCGGCTCCAGATTTATCAGCAATAAACCAGCCAGCCGGAAGGGCCGAGCGCAGAAGTG
GTCCTGCAACTTTATCCGCCTCCATCCAGTCTATTAATTGTTGCCGGGAAGCTAGAGTAAGTAGTTCGCC
AGTTAATAGTTTGCGCAACGTTGTTGCCATTGCTACAGGCATCGTGGTGTCACGCTCGTCGTTTGGTATG
GCTTCATTCAGCTCCGGTTCCCAACGATCAAGGCGAGTTACATGATCCCCCATGTTGTGCAAAAAAGCGG
TTAGCTCCTTCGGTCCTCCGATCGTTGTCAGAAGTAAGTTGGCCGCAGTGTTATCACTCATGGTTATGGC
AGCACTGCATAATTCTCTTACTGTCATGCCATCCGTAAGATGCTTTTCTGTGACTGGTGAGTACTCAACC
AAGTCATTCTGAGAATAGTGTATGCGGCGACCGAGTTGCTCTTGCCCGGCGTCAATACGGGATAATACCG
CGCCACATAGCAGAACTTTAAAAGTGCTCATCATTGGAAAACGTTCTTCGGGGCGAAAACTCTCAAGGAT
CTTACCGCTGTTGAGATCCAGTTCGATGTAACCCACTCGTGCACCCAACTGATCTTCAGCATCTTTTACT
TTCACCAGCGTTTCTGGGTGAGCAAAAACAGGAAGGCAAAATGCCGCAAAAAAGGGAATAAGGGCGACAC
GGAAATGTTGAATACTCATACTCTTCCTTTTTCAATATTATTGAAGCATTTATCAGGGTTATTGTCTCAT
GAGCGGATACATATTTGAATGTATTTAGAAAAATAAACAAATAGGGGTTCCGCGCACATTTCCCCGAAAA
GTGC
Features (pLannotate 1.2.2; 6 found; start..end, strand, type, name):
     15..34      +  enhancer       CMV enhancer (fragment): human cytomegalovirus immediate early enhancer
   1036..1746    +  CDS            mEGFP: mEGFP is a basic (constitutively fluorescent) green fluorescent protein published in 2002, derived from Aequorea victoria. It has moderate acid sensitivity.
   2783..2837    -  CDS            lacI (fragment): lac repressor; lacI; The lac repressor binds to the lac operator to inhibit transcription in E. coli. This inhibition can be relieved by adding lactose or isopropyl-β-D-thiogalactopyranoside (IPTG).
   3020..3608    -  rep_origin     ori: high-copy-number ColE1/pMB1/pBR322/pUC origin of replication
   3779..4639    -  CDS            AmpR: β-lactamase; bla; confers resistance to ampicillin, carbenicillin, and related antibiotics
   4640..4744    -  promoter       AmpR promoter: bla
