[The description below was written by a language model from this plasmid's Addgene catalogue record and pLannotate feature annotations shown in this document.]
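Description:
pRvTUB-mEGFP-NLS is a tardigrade expression vector built on a minimal pCAGGS-derived backbone and designed for in vivo expression of a fluorescent reporter in the anhydrobiotic eutardigrade Ramazzottius varieornatus. It is propagated in E. coli as a high-copy plasmid through a ColE1/pUC-type origin of replication and is selected with ampicillin via the β-lactamase gene (AmpR) driven by its own bla promoter. Only vestiges of the original mammalian regulatory elements appear in the annotation: a very short fragment of the CMV enhancer and a small lacI fragment, neither of which is expected to be functional, so the pCAGGS CAG promoter appears to have been replaced by tardigrade regulatory sequence.

The payload is monomeric EGFP (mEGFP) fused to a nuclear localization signal, placed between roughly 1 kb of sequence taken from upstream and roughly 1 kb from downstream of the R. varieornatus tubulin gene. The upstream region is intended to supply the native promoter and 5′ regulatory sequences, and the downstream region the 3′ untranslated and termination signals, so that the reporter is expressed under endogenous tardigrade tubulin control. These flanks and the NLS are not individually annotated in the feature table, but the position of the mEGFP coding sequence, beginning about 1 kb into the 4,764 nt sequence, is consistent with the described layout. The catalogued insert size of 1,000 bp seems to reflect a single flank rather than the whole cassette. The NLS concentrates the green signal in nuclei, making expressing cells easy to identify, and the construct is used for live imaging in tardigrades and as a template for tardigrade-derived expression vectors.
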