Addgene plasmid #205011: pRvTUB-mEGFP-NLS
Purpose: The vector contains 1kbp of the upstream and downstream regions of the tubulin gene from Ramazzottius varieornatus, with the mEGFP gene with NLS sequence positioned in between.
Depositing lab: Kazuharu Arakawa. Publication: In vivo expression vector derived from anhydrobiotic tardigrade genome enables live imaging in Eutardigrada. Tanaka S, Aoki K, Arakawa K. Proc Natl Acad Sci U S A. 2023 Jan 31;120(5):e2216739120. doi: 10.1073/pnas.2216739120. Epub 2023 Jan 24. PubMed 36693101.
Backbone
  Vector backbone: pCAGGS
  Backbone size w/o insert (bp): 2021
  Vector type: Tardigrade expression
Growth in bacteria
  Bacterial resistance: Ampicillin, 100 μg/mL
  Growth temperature: 37°C
  Growth strain: DH5alpha
  Copy number: High Copy
Gene/Insert
  Gene/Insert name: mEGFP-NLS flanked by 1kbp upstream and downstream of the tubulin gene from R. varieornatus
  Species: Ramazzottius varieornatus, Tardigrade
  Insert size (bp): 1000
  Cloning method: Ligation Independent Cloning
Terms and licenses: Academic/Nonprofit Terms; Industry Terms: Not Available to Industry
How to cite: pRvTUB-mEGFP-NLS was a gift from Kazuharu Arakawa (Addgene plasmid # 205011 ; http://n2t.net/addgene:205011 ; RRID:Addgene_205011)
